>Addgene plasmid #78597 | pRK-flag-USP19 | addgene full sequence | sequence record 266006 | Addgene NGS Result
GACATTGATTATTGACTAGTTATTAATAGTAATCAATTACGGGGTCATTAGTTCATAGCCCATATATGGA
GTTCCGCGTTACATAACTTACGGTAAATGGCCCGCCTGGCTGACCGCCCAACGACCCCCGCCCATTGACG
TCAATAATGACGTATGTTCCCATAGTAACGCCAATAGGGACTTTCCATTGACGTCAATGGGTGGAGTATT
TACGGTAAACTGCCCACTTGGCAGTACATCAAGTGTATCATATGCCAAGTACGCCCCCTATTGACGTCAA
TGACGGTAAATGGCCCGCCTGGCATTATGCCCAGTACATGACCTTATGGGACTTTCCTACTTGGCAGTAC
ATCTACGTATTAGTCATCGCTATTACCATGGTGATGCGGTTTTGGCAGTACATCAATGGGCGTGGATAGC
GGTTTGACTCACGGGGATTTCCAAGTCTCCACCCCATTGACGTCAATGGGAGTTTGTTTTGGCACCAAAA
TCAACGGGACTTTCCAAAATGTCGTAACAACTCCGCCCCATTGACGCAAATGGGCGGTAGGCGTGTACGG
TGGGAGGTCTATATAAGCAGAGCTCGTTTAGTGAACCGTCAGATCGCCTGGAGACGCCATCCACGCTGTT
TTGACCTCCATAGAAGACACCGGGACCGATCCAGCCTCCGCGGCCGGGAACGGTGCATTGGAACGCGGAT
TCCCCGTGCCAAGAGTGACGTAAGTACCGCCTATAGAGTCTATAGGCCCACCCCCTTGGCTTCGTTAGAA
CGCGGCTACAATTAATACATAACCTTATGTATCATACACATACGATTTAGGTGACACTATAGAATAACAT
CCACTTTGCCTTTCTCTCCACAGGTGTCCACTCCCAGGTCCAACTGCACCTCGGTTCTAAGCTTGCCGCC
ATGGACTACAAGGACGACGATGACAAGGGGTCGACCATGTCTGGCGGGGCCAGTGCCACAGGCCCAAGGA
GAGGGCCCCCAGGACTGGAGGACACCACTAGTAAGAAGAAGCAGAAGGATCGAGCAAACCAGGAGAGCAA
GGATGGAGATCCTAGGAAAGAGACAGGGTCTCGATATGTTGCCCAGGCTGGTCTTGAACCTCTGGCCTCA
GGTGATCCTTCTGCCTCAGCCTCCCATGCAGCTGGGATCACAGGCTCACGCCACCGTACCCGGCTGTTCT
TTCCTTCATCGTCAGGGTCAGCATCCACTCCTCAAGAGGAGCAGACCAAAGAGGGAGCTTGTGAAGACCC
TCATGATCTCTTGGCTACTCCCACTCCAGAGTTGTTGCTCGATTGGAGGCAGAGTGCAGAAGAGGTGATT
GTCAAGCTTCGTGTGGGAGTAGGTCCCCTGCAGCTGGAGGATGTAGATGCTGCTTTCACAGATACAGACT
GTGTGGTGCGGTTTGCAGGTGGTCAGCAGTGGGGTGGTGTCTTCTATGCTGAGATAAAAAGCTCTTGTGC
TAAAGTGCAAACCCGCAAGGGCAGTCTCCTGCACCTGACACTGCCCAAAAAGGTGCCTATGCTCACGTGG
CCCTCCCTCCTGGTTGAGGCTGATGAACAGCTTTGCATACCACCGCTGAACTCCCAAACCTGCCTCCTGG
GCTCAGAGGAGAATTTAGCCCCTTTGGCAGGAGAGAAAGCAGTGCCTCCCGGGAATGACCCAGTCTCTCC
AGCCATGGTCCGGAGCAGAAACCCTGGGAAAGATGACTGTGCCAAGGAGGAGATGGCAGTGGCAGCAGAT
GCTGCAACCTTGGTGGATGAGCCCGAGTCGATGGTGAACCTGGCGTTTGTCAAGAATGACTCGTATGAGA
AGGGCCCGGATTCAGTGGTGGTGCACGTGTACGTGAAGGAGATCTGCAGGGACACCTCAAGAGTACTTTT
CCGTGAGCAGGACTTCACGCTCATCTTCCAGACCAGGGATGGAAACTTCCTGAGGCTGCACCCGGGCTGT
GGGCCCCACACCACCTTCCGTTGGCAGGTGAAGCTCAGGAATCTGATTGAGCCAGAGCAGTGCACCTTCT
GTTTCACGGCTTCTCGCATCGACATCTGCCTTCGTAAGAGGCAGAGTCAGCGCTGGGGGGGCCTGGAGGC
CCCGGCTGCACGAGTGGGTGGTGCAAAGGTTGCCGTGCCGACAGGTCCAACCCCTCTGGATTCAACCCCA
CCAGGAGGTGCTCCCCACCCCCTGACAGGCCAGGAGGAGGCCCGGGCTGTGGAGAAGGATAAATCCAAGG
CACGATCTGAGGACACAGGGCTAGACAGTGTGGCAACCCGCACACCCATGGAGCATGTAACCCCAAAGCC
AGAGACACACCTGGCCTCGCCCAAGCCTACATGCATGGTGCCTCCCATGCCCCACAGCCCAGTTAGTGGA
GACAGCGTGGAGGAGGAGGAAGAGGAAGAGAAGAAGGTGTGTCTGCCAGGCTTCACTGGCCTTGTCAATT
TAGGCAACACCTGCTTCATGAACAGCGTCATTCAGTCTCTGTCCAACACTCGGGAACTCCGGGACTTCTT
CCATGACCGCTCCTTTGAGGCTGAGATCAACTACAACAACCCACTAGGGACTGGTGGGCGTCTGGCCATT
GGCTTTGCCGTGCTGCTTCGGGCGCTGTGGAAGGGCACCCACCATGCCTTCCAGCCTTCCAAGTTGAAGG
CCATTGTGGCGAGTAAGGCCAGCCAGTTCACAGGCTATGCACAGCATGATGCCCAGGAGTTCATGGCTTT
CCTGCTGGATGGGCTGCACGAGGACCTGAATCGCATTCAGAACAAGCCCTACACAGAGACCGTGGATTCA
GATGGGCGGCCCGATGAGGTGGTAGCTGAGGAAGCATGGCAGCGGCACAAGATGAGGAATGACTCTTTCA
TCGTGGACCTATTTCAGGGGCAGTACAAGTCGAAGCTGGTGTGCCCTGTGTGTGCCAAGGTCTCCATCAC
TTTTGACCCGTTTCTTTATCTGCCGGTGCCCTTGCCACAAAAGCAAAAGGTTCTCCCTGTCTTTTATTTT
GCCCGAGAGCCCCACAGCAAGCCCATCAAGTTCCTGGTGAGCGTCAGCAAGGAGAACTCCACTGCGAGCG
AAGTATTGGACTCCCTCTCTCAGAGTGTTCATGTGAAGCCTGAGAACCTGCGTTTGGCGGAGGTAATTAA
GAATCGTTTTCATCGTGTGTTCCTACCCTCCCACTCACTGGACACTGTGTCCCCATCTGATACGCTCCTC
TGCTTTGAGCTGCTATCCTCAGAGTTGGCTAAGGAGCGGGTAGTGGTGCTAGAGGTGCAACAGCGCCCCC
AGGTGCCCAGCGTCCCCATCTCCAAGTGTGCAGCCTGCCAGCGGAAGCAACAGTCGGAGGATGAAAAGCT
GAAGCGCTGTACCCGGTGCTACCGTGTGGGCTACTGCAACCAGCTCTGCCAGAAAACCCACTGGCCTGAC
CACAAGGGCCTCTGCCGACCTGAGAACATTGGCTACCCCTTCCTGGTCAGTGTACCTGCCTCACGCCTCA
CTTATGCCCGCCTCGCTCAGTTGCTAGAGGGCTATGCCCGGTACTCTGTGAGTGTATTCCAGCCACCCTT
TCAGCCAGGCCGCATGGCCTTGGAGTCTCAGAGCCCTGGCTGCACCACACTGCTCTCCACAGGTTCCCTG
GAGGCTGGGGACAGCGAGAGAGACCCCATTCAGCCACCTGAGCTCCAGCTGGTGACCCCTATGGCTGAGG
GGGACACAGGGCTTCCCCGGGTGTGGGCAGCCCCTGACCGGGGTCCTGTGCCCAGCACCAGTGGAATTTC
TTCTGAGATGCTGGCCAGTGGGCCCATTGAGGTTGGCTCCTTGCCAGCTGGCGAGAGGGTGTCCCGACCC
GAAGCTGCTGTGCCTGGGTACCAGCATCCAAGTGAAGCTATGAATGCCCACACACCCCAGTTCTTCATCT
ATAAAATTGATTCATCCAACCGAGAGCAGCGGCTAGAGGACAAAGGAGACACCCCACTGGAGCTGGGTGA
CGACTGTAGCCTGGCTCTCGTCTGGCGGAACAATGAGCGCTTGCAGGAGTTTGTGTTGGTAGCCTCCAAG
GAGCTGGAATGTGCTGAGGATCCAGGCTCTGCCGGTGAGGCTGCCCGGGCCGGCCACTTCACCCTGGACC
AGTGCCTCAACCTCTTCACACGGCCTGAGGTGCTGGCACCCGAGGAGGCCTGGTACTGCCCACAGTGCAA
ACAGCACCGTGAGGCCTCCAAGCAGCTGTTGCTATGGCGCCTGCCAAATGTTCTCATCGTGCAGCTCAAG
CGCTTCTCCTTTCGTAGTTTTATCTGGCGTGACAAGATCAATGACTTGGTGGAGTTCCCTGTTAGGAACC
TGGACCTGAGCAAGTTCTGCATTGGTCAGAAAGAGGAGCAGCTGCCCAGCTACGATCTATATGCTGTCAT
CAACCACTATGGAGGCATGATTGGTGGCCACTACACTGCCTGTGCACGCCTGCCCAATGATCGTAGCAGT
CAGCGCAGTGACGTGGGCTGGCGCTTGTTTGATGACAGCACAGTGACAACGGTAGACGAGAGCCAGGTTG
TGACGCGTTATGCCTATGTACTCTTCTACCGCCGGCGGAACTCTCCTGTGGAGAGGCCCCCCAGGGCGGG
TCACTCTGAGCACCACCCAGACCTAGGCCCTGCAGCTGAGGCTGCTGCCAGCCAGGCTTCCCGGATTTGG
CAGGAGCTGGAGGCTGAGGAGGAGCCGGTGCCTGAGGGGTCTGGGCCCCTGGGTCCCTGGGGGCCCCAAG
ACTGGGTGGGCCCCCTACCACGTGGCCCTACCACACCAGATGAGGGCTGCCTCCGGTACTTTGTCCTGGG
CACCGTGGCGGCTTTGGTGGCCCTCGTGCTCAACGTGTTCTATCCTCTGGTATCCCAGAGTCGCTGGAGA
TAAGCGGCCGCTCGAGCATGCATCTAGAGGGCCCTATTCTATAGTGTCACCTAAATGCTAGAGCTCGCTG
ATCAGCCTCGACTGTGCCTTCTAGTTGCCAGCCATCTGTTGTTTGCCCCTCCCCCGTGCCTTCCTTGACC
CTGGAAGGTGCCACTCCCACTGTCCTTTCCTAATAAAATGAGGAAATTGCATCGCATTGTCTGAGTAGGT
GTCATTCTATTCTGGGGGGTGGGGTGGGGCAGGACAGCAAGGGGGAGGATTGGGAAGACAATAGCAGGCA
TGCTGGGGATGCGGTGGGCTCTATGGCTTCTGAGGCGGAAAGAACCAGCTGGGGCTCTAGGGGGTATCCC
C
[124 nt withheld, positions 5252-5375]
C
[91 nt withheld, positions 5377-5467]
A
[49 nt withheld, positions 5469-5517]
CCTTTGACGTTGGAGTCCACGTTCTTT
[37 nt withheld, positions 5545-5581]
ACCCTATCTCGGTCTATTCTTTTGATTTATAAGGGATTTTGCCGATTTCGGCCTATTGGTTAAAAAATGA
GCTGATTTAACAAAAATTTAACGCGAATTAATTCTGTGGAATGTGTGTCAGTTAGGGTGTGGAAAGTCCC
CAGGCTCCCCAGCAGGCAGAAGTATGCAAAGCATGCATCTCAATTAGTCAGCAACCAGGTGTGGAAAGTC
CCCAGGCTCCCCAGCAGGCAGAAGTATGCAAAGCATGCATCTCAATTAGTCAGCAACCATAGTCCCGCCC
CTAACTCCGCCCATCCCGCCCCTAACTCCGCCCAGTTCCGCCCATTCTCCGCCCCATGGCTGACTAATTT
TTTTTATTTATGCAGAGGCCGAGGCCGCCTCTGCCTCTGAGCTATTCCAGAAGTAGTGAGGAGGCTTTTT
TGGAGGCCTAGGCTTTTGCAAAAAGCTCCCGGGAGCTTGTATATCCATTTTCGGATCTGATCAAGAGACA
GGATGAGGATCGTTTCGCATGATTGAACAAGATGGATTGCACGCAGGTTCTCCGGCCGCTTGGGTGGAGA
GGCTATTCGGCTATGACTGGGCACAACAGACAATCGGCTGCTCTGATGCCGCCGTGTTCCGGCTGTCAGC
GCAGGGGCGCCCGGTTCTTTTTGTCAAGACCGACCTGTCCGGTGCCCTGAATGAACTGCAGGACGAGGCA
GCGCGGCTATCGTGGCTGGCCACGACGGGCGTTCCTTGCGCAGCTGTGCTCGACGTTGTCACTGAAGCGG
GAAGGGACTGGCTGCTATTGGGCGAAGTGCCGGGGCAGGATCTCCTGTCATCTCACCTTGCTCCTGCCGA
GAAAGTATCCATCATGGCTGATGCAATGCGGCGGCTGCATACGCTTGATCCGGCTACCTGCCCATTCGAC
CACCAAGCGAAACATCGCATCGAGCGAGCACGTACTCGGATGGAAGCCGGTCTTGTCGATCAGGATGATC
TGGACGAAGAGCATCAGGGGCTCGCGCCAGCCGAACTGTTCGCCAGGCTCAAGGCGCGCATGCCCGACGG
CGAGGATCTCGTCGTGACCCATGGCGATGCCTGCTTGCCGAATATCATGGTGGAAAATGGCCGCTTTTCT
GGATTCATCGACTGTGGCCGGCTGGGTGTGGCGGACCGCTATCAGGACATAGCGTTGGCTACCCGTGATA
TTGCTGAAGAGCTTGGCGGCGAATGGGCTGACCGCTTCCTCGTGCTTTACGGTATCGCCGCTCCCGATTC
GCAGCGCATCGCCTTCTATCGCCTTCTTGACGAGTTCTTCTGAGCGGGACTCTGGGGTTCGAAATGACCG
ACCAAGCGACGCCCAACCTGCCATCACGAGATTTCGATTCCACCGCCGCCTTCTATGAAAGGTTGGGCTT
CGGAATCGTTTTCCGGGACGCCGGCTGGATGATCCTCCAGCGCGGGGATCTCATGCTGGAGTTCTTCGCC
CACCCCAACTTGTTTATTGCAGCTTATAATGGTTACAAATAAAGCAATAGCATCACAAATTTCACAAATA
AAGCATTTTTTTCACTGCATTCTAGTTGTGGTTTGTCCAAACTCATCAATGTATCTTATCATGTCTGTAT
ACCGTCGAGGATCCCCGGGTACCGAGCTCGAATTCAATCGATGGCCGCCATGGCCCAACTTGTTTATTGC
AGCTTATAATGGTTACAAATAAAGCAATAGCATCACAAATTTCACAAATAAAGCATTTTTTTCACTGCAT
TCTAGTTGTGGTTTGTCCAAACTCATCAATGTATCTTATCATGTCTGGATCGGGAATTAATTCGGCGCAG
CACCATGGCCTGAAATAACCTCTGAAAGAGGAACTTGGTTAGGTACCTTCTGAGGCGGAAAGAACCAGCT
GTGGAATGTGTGTCAGTTAGGGTGTGGAAAGTCCCCAGGCTCCCCAGCAGGCAGAAGTATGCAAAGCATG
CATCTCAATTAGTCAGCAACCAGGTGTGGAAAGTCCCCAGGCTCCCCAGCAGGCAGAAGTATGCAAAGCA
TGCATCTCAATTAGTCAGCAACCATAGTCCCGCCCCTAACTCCGCCCATCCCGCCCCTAACTCCGCCCAG
TTCCGCCCATTCTCCGCCCCATGGCTGACTAATTTTTTTTATTTATGCAGAGGCCGAGGCCGCCTCGGCC
TCTGAGCTATTCCAGAAGTAGTGAGGAGGCTTTTTTGGAGGCCTAGGCTTTTGCAAAAAGCTGTTAACAG
CTTGGCACTGGCCGTCGTTTTACAACGTCGTGACTGGGAAAACCCTGGCGTTACCCAACTTAATCGCCTT
GCAGCACATCCCCCTTTCGCCAGCTGGCGTAATAGCGAAGAGGCCCGCACCGATCGCCCTTCCCAACAGT
TGCGCAGCCTGAATGGCGAATGGCGCCTGATGCGGTATTTTCTCCTTACGCATCTGTGCGGTATTTCACA
CCGCATA
[142 nt withheld, positions 8039-8180]
C
[141 nt withheld, positions 8182-8322]
CCTTTGACGTTGGAGTCCACGTTCTTT
[37 nt withheld, positions 8350-8386]
ACCCTATCTCGGGCTATTCTTTTGATTTATAAGGGATTTTGCCGATTTCGGCCTATTGGTTAAAAAATGA
GCTGATTTAACAAAAATTTAACGCGAATTTTAACAAAATATTAACGTTTACAATTTTATGGTGCACTCTC
AGTACAATCTGCTCTGATGCCGCATAGTTAAGCCAGCCCCGACACCCGCCAACACCCGCTGACGCGCCCT
GACGGGCTTGTCTGCTCCCGGCATCCGCTTACAGACAAGCTGTGACCGTCTCCGGGAGCTGCATGTGTCA
GAGGTTTTCACCGTCATCACCGAAACGCGCGAGACGAAAGGGCCTCGTGATACGCCTATTTTTATAGGTT
AATGTCATGATAATAATGGTTTCTTAGACGTCAGGTGGCACTTTTCGGGGAAATGTGCGCGGAACCCCTA
TTTGTTTATTTTTCTAAATACATTCAAATATGTATCCGCTCATGAGACAATAACCCTGATAAATGCTTCA
ATAATATTGAAAAAGGAAGAGTATGAGTATTCAACATTTCCGTGTCGCCCTTATTCCCTTTTTTGCGGCA
TTTTGCCTTCCTGTTTTTGCTCACCCAGAAACGCTGGTGAAAGTAAAAGATGCTGAAGATCAGTTGGGTG
CACGAGTGGGTTACATCGAACTGGATCTCAACAGCGGTAAGATCCTTGAGAGTTTTCGCCCCGAAGAACG
TTTTCCAATGATGAGCACTTTTAAAGTTCTGCTATGTGGCGCGGTATTATCCCGTATTGACGCCGGGCAA
GAGCAACTCGGTCGCCGCATACACTATTCTCAGAATGACTTGGTTGAGTACTCACCAGTCACAGAAAAGC
ATCTTACGGATGGCATGACAGTAAGAGAATTATGCAGTGCTGCCATAACCATGAGTGATAACACTGCGGC
CAACTTACTTCTGACAACGATCGGAGGACCGAAGGAGCTAACCGCTTTTTTGCACAACATGGGGGATCAT
GTAACTCGCCTTGATCGTTGGGAACCGGAGCTGAATGAAGCCATACCAAACGACGAGCGTGACACCACGA
TGCCTGTAGCAATGGCAACAACGTTGCGCAAACTATTAACTGGCGAACTACTTACTCTAGCTTCCCGGCA
ACAATTAATAGACTGGATGGAGGCGGATAAAGTTGCAGGACCACTTCTGCGCTCGGCCCTTCCGGCTGGC
TGGTTTATTGCTGATAAATCTGGAGCCGGTGAGCGTGGGTCTCGCGGTATCATTGCAGCACTGGGGCCAG
ATGGTAAGCCCTCCCGTATCGTAGTTATCTACACGACGGGGAGTCAGGCAACTATGGATGAACGAAATAG
ACAGATCGCTGAGATAGGTGCCTCACTGATTAAGCATTGGTAACTGTCAGACCAAGTTTACTCATATATA
CTTTAGATTGATTTAAAACTTCATTTTTAATTTAAAAGGATCTAGGTGAAGATCCTTTTTGATAATCTCA
TGACCAAAATCCCTTAACGTGAGTTTTCGTTCCACTGAGCGTCAGACCCCGTAGAAAAGATCAAAGGATC
TTCTTGAGATCCTTTTTTTCTGCGCGTAATCTGCTGCTTGCAAACAAAAAAACCACCGCTACCAGCGGTG
GTTTGTTTGCCGGATCAAGAGCTACCAACTCTTTTTCCGAAGGTAACTGGCTTCAGCAGAGCGCAGATAC
CAAATACTGTTCTTCTAGTGTAGCCGTAGTTAGGCCACCACTTCAAGAACTCTGTAGCACCGCCTACATA
CCTCGCTCTGCTAATCCTGTTACCAGTGGCTGCTGCCAGTGGCGATAAGTCGTGTCTTACCGGGTTGGAC
TCAAGACGATAGTTACCGGATAAGGCGCAGCGGTCGGGCTGAACGGGGGGTTCGTGCACACAGCCCAGCT
TGGAGCGAACGACCTACACCGAACTGAGATACCTACAGCGTGAGCTATGAGAAAGCGCCACGCTTCCCGA
AGGGAGAAAGGCGGACAGGTATCCGGTAAGCGGCAGGGTCGGAACAGGAGAGCGCACGAGGGAGCTTCCA
GGGGGAAACGCCTGGTATCTTTATAGTCCTGTCGGGTTTCGCCACCTCTGACTTGAGCGTCGATTTTTGT
GATGCTCGTCAGGGGGGCGGAGCCTATGGAAAAACGCCAGCAACGCGGCCTTTTTACGGTTCCTGGCCTT
TTGCTGGCCTTTTGCTCACATGTTCTTTCCTGCGTTATCCCCTGATTCTGTGGATAACCGTATTACCGCC
TTTGAGTGAGCTGATACCGCTCGCCGCAGCCGAACGACCGAGCGCAGCGAGTCAGTGAGCGAGGAAGCGG
AAGAGCGCCCAATACGCAAACCGCCTCTCCCCGCGCGTTGGCCGATTCATTAATGCAGCTGGCACGACAG
GTTTCCCGACTGGAAAGCGGGCAGTGAGCGCAACGCAATTAATGTGAGTTAGCTCACTCATTAGGCACCC
CAGGCTTTACACTTTATGCTTCCGGCTCGTATGTTGTGTGGAATTGTGAGCGGATAACAATTTCACACAG
GAAACAGCTATGACATGATTACGAATTAATTCGAGCTCGCCC
Features (pLannotate 1.2.2; 30 found; start..end, strand, type, name):
      1..380     +  enhancer       CMV enhancer: human cytomegalovirus immediate early enhancer
    381..584     +  promoter       CMV promoter: human cytomegalovirus (CMV) immediate early promoter
    720..763     +  intron         CMV intron (fragment): modified intron A from human cytomegalovirus
    815..833     +  promoter       SP6 promoter: promoter for bacteriophage SP6 RNA polymerase
    837..874     +  CDS            IgH signal sequence (fragment): signal sequence from the mouse immunoglobulin heavy chain variable region
    917..937     +  CDS            FLAG (fragment): FLAG® epitope tag, followed by an enterokinase cleavage site
    947..4900    +  CDS            USP19: UBP19_HUMAN - Also known as KIAA0891, ZMYND9. Experimental evidence at protein level: Swiss-Prot protein existence level 1. Deubiquitinating enzyme that regulates the degradation of various proteins. Deubiquitinates and prevents proteasomal degradation of RNF123 which in turn stimulates CDKN1B ubiquitin-dependent degradation thereby playing a role in cell proliferation. Involved in decreased protein synthesis in atrophying skeletal muscle. Modulates transcription of major myofibrillar proteins. Also involved in turnover of endoplasmic-reticulum-associated degradation (ERAD) substrates. Regulat
   4938..4956    -  promoter       SP6 promoter: promoter for bacteriophage SP6 RNA polymerase
   4982..5206    +  polyA_signal   bGH poly(A) signal: bovine growth hormone polyadenylation signal
   5210..5231    +  promoter       SV40 promoter (fragment): SV40 enhancer and early promoter
   5252..5680    +  rep_origin     f1 ori (sequence partly withheld): f1 bacteriophage origin of replication; arrow indicates direction of (+) strand synthesis
   5694..6023    +  promoter       SV40 promoter: SV40 enhancer and early promoter
   6090..6881    +  CDS            neo: KKA2_KLEPN - Also known as kan, nptII. Experimental evidence at protein level: Swiss-Prot protein existence level 1. Resistance to kanamycin, neomycin, paromomycin, ribostamycin, butirosin and gentamicin B. From Klebsiella pneumoniae.
   6905..7063    +  CDS            ble (fragment): BLE_KLEPN - Experimental evidence at protein level: Swiss-Prot protein existence level 1. Binding protein with a strong affinity to the bleomycin family of antibiotics. Binds to CL990; an antimitotic-antibiotic compound. From Klebsiella pneumoniae.
   7058..7179    +  polyA_signal   SV40 poly(A) signal: SV40 polyadenylation signal
   7198..7226    -  misc_feature   MCS (fragment): pUC18/19 multiple cloning site
   7248..7382    +  polyA_signal   SV40 poly(A) signal: SV40 polyadenylation signal
   7451..7808    +  promoter       SV40 promoter: SV40 enhancer and early promoter
   7827..7981    +  CDS            lacZα (fragment): LacZα fragment of β-galactosidase; lacZ fragment
   7987..8038    -  misc_feature   bom (fragment): basis of mobility region from pBR322
   8057..8437    +  rep_origin     M13 ori (sequence partly withheld): M13 bacteriophage origin of replication; arrow indicates direction of (+) strand synthesis
   8513..8562    -  misc_feature   bom (fragment): basis of mobility region from pBR322
   8664..8699    -  CDS            rop (fragment): Rop protein, which maintains plasmids at low copy number; rop
   8794..8898    +  promoter       AmpR promoter: bla
   8899..9759    +  CDS            AmpR: β-lactamase; bla; confers resistance to ampicillin, carbenicillin, and related antibiotics
   9930..10518   +  rep_origin     ori: high-copy-number ColE1/pMB1/pBR322/pUC origin of replication
  10701..10793   +  CDS            lacI (fragment): lac repressor; lacI; The lac repressor binds to the lac operator to inhibit transcription in E. coli. This inhibition can be relieved by adding lactose or isopropyl-β-D-thiogalactopyranoside (IPTG).
  10806..10827   +  protein_bind   CAP binding site: CAP binding activates transcription in the presence of cAMP. E. coli catabolite activator protein
  10842..10872   +  promoter       lac promoter: promoter for the E. coli lac operon
  10876..10898   +  protein_bind   lac operator (fragment): The lac repressor binds to the lac operator to inhibit transcription in E. coli. This inhibition can be relieved by adding lactose or isopropyl-β-D-thiogalactopyranoside (IPTG). lac repressor encoded by lacI
