[The description below was written by a language model from this plasmid's Addgene catalogue record and pLannotate feature annotations shown in this document.]
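Description:
pRK-flag-USP19 is a mammalian expression plasmid of about 11 kb, built on a FLAG-tagged version of the pRK backbone, that drives production of N-terminally FLAG-tagged human USP19 (also known as ZMYND9). The roughly 3.95 kb USP19 coding sequence was PCR-amplified from an existing cDNA plasmid and inserted between SalI and NotI sites, both of which are retained, so that it sits directly downstream of the backbone-encoded FLAG epitope. Transcription comes from the human cytomegalovirus immediate early enhancer and promoter, followed by a fragment of CMV intron A, and is terminated by the bovine growth hormone polyadenylation signal. SP6 promoter sequences flank the insert. The automated annotation also detects a short fragment resembling a mouse immunoglobulin heavy chain signal sequence upstream of the tag. The record does not indicate whether it has any function here.

In E. coli the plasmid is maintained at high copy through a ColE1/pUC-type origin and selected with ampicillin via the β-lactamase gene. For mammalian cells, an SV40 early promoter drives a neomycin phosphotransferase cassette with an SV40 poly(A) signal, allowing G418 selection of stable transfectants. The backbone also carries f1 and M13 phage origins, an additional SV40 promoter and poly(A) element, and assorted lac, bom, rop and ble fragments that appear to be remnants of earlier vector construction.

USP19 is a deubiquitinating enzyme implicated in the turnover of ER-associated degradation substrates. The construct was deposited with work on unconventional secretion of misfolded proteins during proteasome dysfunction, where it supports overexpression of the enzyme and its detection or pull-down through the FLAG epitope.
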