Addgene plasmid #78597: pRK-flag-USP19
Purpose: Express flag-USP19 in mammalian cells
Depositing lab: Yihong Ye. Depositing organization: National Institute of Diabetes & Digestive & Kidney Diseases (NIDDK). Publication: Unconventional secretion of misfolded proteins promotes adaptation to proteasome dysfunction in mammalian cells. Lee JG, Takahama S, Zhang G, Tomarev SI, Ye Y. Nat Cell Biol. 2016 Jul;18(7):765-76. doi: 10.1038/ncb3372. Epub 2016 Jun 13. PubMed 27295555.
Backbone
  Vector backbone: pRK
  Backbone size w/o insert (bp): 7000
  Total vector size (bp): 11000
  Vector type: Mammalian Expression
  Selectable markers: Neomycin (select with G418)
Growth in bacteria
  Bacterial resistance: Ampicillin, 100 μg/mL
  Growth temperature: 37°C
  Growth strain: DH5alpha
  Copy number: High Copy
Gene/Insert
  Gene/Insert name: flag-USP19
  Species: H. sapiens (human)
  Insert size (bp): 3954
  GenBank ID: NM_006677.2
  Entrez Gene: USP19 (a.k.a. ZMYND9)
  Promoter: CMV
  Tag / fusion protein: flag (N terminal on backbone)
  Cloning method: Restriction Enzyme; 5′ cloning site SalI (not destroyed); 3′ cloning site NotI (not destroyed)
  Sequencing primers: 5′ CGCAAATGGGCGGTAGGCGTG; 3′ CCTACTCAGACAATGCGATGC
Resource information
  A portion of this plasmid was derived from a plasmid made by: Dr. Ye PCR amplified USP19 cDNA from a plasmid obtained from Simon Wing’s lab in Canada and then cloned them into the pRK FLAG vector we have in the lab.
Terms and licenses: Academic/Nonprofit Terms; Industry Terms: Not Available to Industry
How to cite: pRK-flag-USP19 was a gift from Yihong Ye (Addgene plasmid # 78597 ; http://n2t.net/addgene:78597 ; RRID:Addgene_78597)
