>Addgene plasmid #78597 | pRK-flag-USP19 | addgene partial sequence | sequence record 150060 | CMV-F 5'-CGCAAATGGGCGGTAGGCGTG-3'
ACCGTCAGATCGCCTGGAGACGCCATCCACGCTGTTTTGACCTCCATAGTAAGACACCGGGACCGATCCA
GCCTCCGCGGCCGGGAACGGTGCATTGGAACGCGGATTCCCCGTGCCAAGAGTGACGTAAGTACCGCCTA
TAGAGTCTATAGGCCCACCCCCTTGGCTTCGTTAGAACGCGGCTACAATTAATACATAACCTTATGTATC
ATACACATACGATTTAGGTGACACTATAGAATAACATCCACTTTGCCTTTCTCTCCACAGGTGTCCACTC
CCAGGTCCAACTGCACCTCGGTTCTAAGCTTGCCGCCATGGACTACAAGGACGACGATGACAAGGGGTCG
ACCATGTCTGGCGGGGCCAGTGCCACAGGCCCAAGGAGAGGGCCCCCAGGACTGGAGGACACCACTAGTA
AGAAGAAGCAGAAGGATCGAGCAAACCAGGAGAGCAAGGATGGAGATCCTAGGAAAGAGACAGGGTCTCG
ATATGTTGCCCAGGCTGGTCTTGAACCTCTGGCCTCAGGTGATCCTTCTGCCTCAGCCTCCCATGCAGCT
GGGATCACAGGCTCACGCCACCGTACCCGGCTGTTCTTTCCTTCATCGTCAGGGTCAGCATCCACTCCTC
AAGAGGAGCAGACCAAAGAGGGAGCTTGTGAAGACCCTCATGATCTCTTGGCTACTCCCACTCCAGAGTT
GTTGCTCGATTGGAGGCAGAGTGCAGAAGAGGTGATTGTCAAGCTTCGTGTGGGAGTAGGTCCCCTGCAG
CTGGAGGATGTAGATGCTGCTTTCACAGATACAGACTGTGTGGTGCGGTT
