>Addgene plasmid #78597 | pRK-flag-USP19 | addgene partial sequence | sequence record 150061 | pRKpC3-R 5'-CCTACTCAGACAATGCGATGC-3'
GTGGGAGTGGCACCTTCCAGGGTCAAGGAAGGCACGGGGGAGGGGCAAACAACAGATGGCTGGCAACTAG
AAGGCACAGTCGAGGCTGATCAGCGAGCTCTAGCATTTAGGTGACACTATAGAATAGGGCCCTCTAGATG
CATGCTCGAGCGGCCGCTTATCTCCAGCGACTCTGGGATACCAGAGGATAGAACACGTTGAGCACGAGGG
CCACCAAAGCCGCCACGGTGCCCAGGACAAAGTACCGGAGGCAGCCCTCATCTGGTGTGGTAGGGCCACG
TGGTAGGGGGCCCACCCAGTCTTGGGGCCCCCAGGGACCCAGGGGCCCAGACCCCTCAGGCACCGGCTCC
TCCTCAGCCTCCAGCTCCTGCCAAATCCGGGAAGCCTGGCTGGCAGCAGCCTCAGCTGCAGGGCCTAGGT
CTGGGTGGTGCTCAGAGTGACCCGCCCTGGGGGGCCTCTCCACAGGAGAGTTCCGCCGGCGGTAGAAGAG
TACATAGGCATAACGCGTCACAACCTGGCTCTCGTCTACCGTTGTCACTGTGCTGTCATCAAACAAGCGC
CAGCCCACGTCACTGCGCTGACTGCTACGATCATTGGGCAGGCGTGCACAGGCAGTGTAGTGGCCACCAA
TCATGCCTCCATAGTGGTTGATGACAGCATATAGATCGTAGCTGGGCAGCTGCTCCTCTTTCTGACCAAT
GCAGAACTTGCTCAGGTCCAGGTTCCTAACAGGGAACTCCACCAAGTCATTGATCTTGTCACGCCAGATA
AAACTACGAAAGGAGAAGCGCTTGAGCTGCACGATGAGAACATTTGGCAGGCGC
