>Addgene plasmid #78597 | pRK-flag-USP19 | depositor partial sequence | sequence record 150063 | USP19 whole seqence including 5 and 3 prime extension to backbone
TGTATCATACACATACGATTTAGGTGACACTATAGAATAACATCCACTTTGCCTTTCTCTCCACAGGTGT
CCACTCCCAGGTCCAACTGCACCTCGGTTCTAAGCTTGCCGCCATGGACTACAAGGACGACGATGACAAG
GGGTCGACCATGTCTGGCGGGGCCAGTGCCACAGGCCCAAGGAGAGGGCCCCCAGGACTGGAGGACACCA
CTAGTAAGAAGAAGCAGAAGGATCGAGCAAACCAGGAGAGCAAGGATGGAGATCCTAGGAAAGAGACAGG
GTCTCGATATGTTGCCCAGGCTGGTCTTGAACCTCTGGCCTCAGGTGATCCTTCTGCCTCAGCCTCCCAT
GCAGCTGGGATCACAGGCTCACGCCACCGTACCCGGCTGTTCTTTCCTTCATCGTCAGGGTCAGCATCCA
CTCCTCAAGAGGAGCAGACCAAAGAGGGAGCTTGTGAAGACCCTCATGATCTCTTGGCTACTCCCACTCC
AGAGTTGTTGCTCGATTGGAGGCAGAGTGCAGAAGAGGTGATTGTCAAGCTTCGTGTGGGAGTAGGTCCC
CTGCAGCTGGAGGATGTAGATGCTGCTTTCACAGATACAGACTGTGTGGTGCGGTTTGCAGGTGGTCAGC
AGTGGGGTGGTGTCTTCTATGCTGAGATAAAAAGCTCTTGTGCTAAAGTGCAAACCCGCAAGGGCAGTCT
CCTGCACCTGACACTGCCCAAAAAGGTGCCTATGCTCACGTGGCCCTCCCTCCTGGTTGAGGCTGATGAA
CAGCTTTGCATACCACCGCTGAACTCCCAAACCTGCCTCCTGGGCTCAGAGGAGAATTTAGCCCCTTTGG
CAGGAGAGAAAGCAGTGCCTCCCGGGAATGACCCAGTCTCTCCAGCCATGGTCCGGAGCAGAAACCCTGG
GAAAGATGACTGTGCCAAGGAGGAGATGGCAGTGGCAGCAGATGCTGCAACCTTGGTGGATGAGCCCGAG
TCGATGGTGAACCTGGCGTTTGTCAAGAATGACTCGTATGAGAAGGGCCCGGATTCAGTGGTGGTGCACG
TGTACGTGAAGGAGATCTGCAGGGACACCTCAAGAGTACTTTTCCGTGAGCAGGACTTCACGCTCATCTT
CCAGACCAGGGATGGAAACTTCCTGAGGCTGCACCCGGGCTGTGGGCCCCACACCACCTTCCGTTGGCAG
GTGAAGCTCAGGAATCTGATTGAGCCAGAGCAGTGCACCTTCTGTTTCACGGCTTCTCGCATCGACATCT
GCCTTCGTAAGAGGCAGAGTCAGCGCTGGGGGGGCCTGGAGGCCCCGGCTGCACGAGTGGGTGGTGCAAA
GGTTGCCGTGCCGACAGGTCCAACCCCTCTGGATTCAACCCCACCAGGAGGTGCTCCCCACCCCCTGACA
GGCCAGGAGGAGGCCCGGGCTGTGGAGAAGGATAAATCCAAGGCACGATCTGAGGACACAGGGCTAGACA
GTGTGGCAACCCGCACACCCATGGAGCATGTAACCCCAAAGCCAGAGACACACCTGGCCTCGCCCAAGCC
TACATGCATGGTGCCTCCCATGCCCCACAGCCCAGTTAGTGGAGACAGCGTGGAGGAGGAGGAAGAGGAA
GAGAAGAAGGTGTGTCTGCCAGGCTTCACTGGCCTTGTCAATTTAGGCAACACCTGCTTCATGAACAGCG
TCATTCAGTCTCTGTCCAACACTCGGGAACTCCGGGACTTCTTCCATGACCGCTCCTTTGAGGCTGAGAT
CAACTACAACAACCCACTAGGGACTGGTGGGCGTCTGGCCATTGGCTTTGCCGTGCTGCTTCGGGCGCTG
TGGAAGGGCACCCACCATGCCTTCCAGCCTTCCAAGTTGAAGGCCATTGTGGCGAGTAAGGCCAGCCAGT
TCACAGGCTATGCACAGCATGATGCCCAGGAGTTCATGGCTTTCCTGCTGGATGGGCTGCACGAGGACCT
GAATCGCATTCAGAACAAGCCCTACACAGAGACCGTGGATTCAGATGGGCGGCCCGATGAGGTGGTAGCT
GAGGAAGCATGGCAGCGGCACAAGATGAGGAATGACTCTTTCATCGTGGACCTATTTCAGGGGCAGTACA
AGTCGAAGCTGGTGTGCCCTGTGTGTGCCAAGGTCTCCATCACTTTTGACCCGTTTCTTTATCTGCCGGT
GCCCTTGCCACAAAAGCAAAAGGTTCTCCCTGTCTTTTATTTTGCCCGAGAGCCCCACAGCAAGCCCATC
AAGTTCCTGGTGAGCGTCAGCAAGGAGAACTCCACTGCGAGCGAAGTATTGGACTCCCTCTCTCAGAGTG
TTCATGTGAAGCCTGAGAACCTGCGTTTGGCGGAGGTAATTAAGAATCGTTTTCATCGTGTGTTCCTACC
CTCCCACTCACTGGACACTGTGTCCCCATCTGATACGCTCCTCTGCTTTGAGCTGCTATCCTCAGAGTTG
GCTAAGGAGCGGGTAGTGGTGCTAGAGGTGCAACAGCGCCCCCAGGTGCCCAGCGTCCCCATCTCCAAGT
GTGCAGCCTGCCAGCGGAAGCAACAGTCGGAGGATGAAAAGCTGAAGCGCTGTACCCGGTGCTACCGTGT
GGGCTACTGCAACCAGCTCTGCCAGAAAACCCACTGGCCTGACCACAAGGGCCTCTGCCGACCTGAGAAC
ATTGGCTACCCCTTCCTGGTCAGTGTACCTGCCTCACGCCTCACTTATGCCCGCCTCGCTCAGTTGCTAG
AGGGCTATGCCCGGTACTCTGTGAGTGTATTCCAGCCACCCTTTCAGCCAGGCCGCATGGCCTTGGAGTC
TCAGAGCCCTGGCTGCACCACACTGCTCTCCACAGGTTCCCTGGAGGCTGGGGACAGCGAGAGAGACCCC
ATTCAGCCACCTGAGCTCCAGCTGGTGACCCCTATGGCTGAGGGGGACACAGGGCTTCCCCGGGTGTGGG
CAGCCCCTGACCGGGGTCCTGTGCCCAGCACCAGTGGAATTTCTTCTGAGATGCTGGCCAGTGGGCCCAT
TGAGGTTGGCTCCTTGCCAGCTGGCGAGAGGGTGTCCCGACCCGAAGCTGCTGTGCCTGGGTACCAGCAT
CCAAGTGAAGCTATGAATGCCCACACACCCCAGTTCTTCATCTATAAAATTGATTCATCCAACCGAGAGC
AGCGGCTAGAGGACAAAGGAGACACCCCCTTAGAATTAGGTGACGACTGTAGCCTGGCTCTCGTCTGGCG
GAACAATGAGCGCTTGCAGGAGTTTGTGTTGGTAGCCTCCAAGGAGCTGGAATGTGCTGAGGATCCAGGC
TCTGCCGGTGAGGCTGCCCGGGCCGGCCACTTCACCCTGGACCAGTGCCTCAACCTCTTCACACGGCCTG
AGGTGCTGGCACCCGAGGAGGCCTGGTACTGCCCACAGTGCAAACAGCACCGTGAGGCCTCCAAGCAGCT
GTTGCTATGGCGCCTGCCAAATGTTCTCATCGTGCAGCTCAAGCGCTTCTCCTTTCGTAGTTTTATCTGG
CGTGACAAGATCAATGACTTGGTGGAGTTCCCTGTTAGGAACCTGGACCTGAGCAAGTTCTGCATTGGTC
AGAAAGAGGAGCAGCTGCCCAGCTACGATCTATATGCTGTCATCAACCACTATGGAGGCATGATTGGTGG
CCACTACACTGCCTGTGCACGCCTGCCCAATGATCGTAGCAGTCAGCGCAGTGACGTGGGCTGGCGCTTG
TTTGATGACAGCACAGTGACAACGGTAGACGAGAGCCAGGTTGTGACGCGTTATGCCTATGTACTCTTCT
ACCGCCGGCGGAACTCTCCTGTGGAGAGGCCCCCCAGGGCGGGTCACTCTGAGCACCACCCAGACCTAGG
CCCTGCAGCTGAGGCTGCTGCCAGCCAGGCTTCCCGGATTTGGCAGGAGCTGGAGGCTGAGGAGGAGCCG
GTGCCTGAGGGGTCTGGGCCCCTGGGTCCCTGGGGGCCCCAAGACTGGGTGGGCCCCCTACCACGTGGCC
CTACCACACCAGATGAGGGCTGCCTCCGGTACTTTGTCCTGGGCACCGTGGCGGCTTTGGTGGCCCTCGT
GCTCAACGTGTTCTATCCTCTGGTATCCCAGAGTCGCTGGAGATAAGCGGCCGCTCGAGCATGCATCTAG
AGGGCCCTATTCTATAGTGTCACCTAAATGCTAGAGCTCGCTGATCAGCCTCGACTGTGCCTTCTAGTTG
CCAGCCATCTGTTGTTTGCCCCTCCCCCGTGCCTTCCTTGACCCTGGAAGGTGCCACTCCCAC
